>Addgene plasmid #199178 | pGBT9-γ2 ear | addgene full sequence | sequence record 389850 | Addgene NGS Result
CAACTTCTTTTCTTTTTTTTTCTTTTCTCTCTCCCCCGTTGTTGTCTCACCATATCCGCAATGACAAAAA
AATGATGGAAGACACTAAAGGAAAAAATTAACGACAAAGACAGCACCAACAGATGTCGTTGTTCCAGAGC
TGATGAGGGGTATCTCGAAGCACACGAAACTTTTTCCTTCCTTCATTCACGCACACTACTCTCTAATGAG
CAACGGTATACGGCCTTCCTTCCAGTTACTTGAATTTGAAATAAAAAAAAGTTTGCTGTCTTGCTATCAA
GTATAAATAGACCTGCAATTATTAATCTTTTGTTTCCTCGTCATTGTTCTCGTTCCCTTTCTTCCTTGTT
TCTTTTTCTGCACAATATTTCAAGCTATACCAAGCATACAATCAACTCCAAGCTTGAAGCAAGCCTCCTG
AAAGATGAAGCTACTGTCTTCTATCGAACAAGCATGCGATATTTGCCGACTTAAAAAGCTCAAGTGCTCC
AAAGAAAAACCGAAGTGCGCCAAGTGTCTGAAGAACAACTGGGAGTGTCGCTACTCTCCCAAAACCAAAA
GGTCTCCGCTGACTAGGGCACATCTGACAGAAGTGGAATCAAGGCTAGAAAGACTGGAACAGCTATTTCT
ACTGATTTTTCCTCGAGAAGACCTTGACATGATTTTGAAAATGGATTCTTTACAGGATATAAAAGCATTG
TTAACAGGATTATTTGTACAAGATAATGTGAATAAAGATGCCGTCACAGATAGATTGGCTTCAGTGGAGA
CTGATATGCCTCTAACATTGAGACAGCATAGAATAAGTGCGACATCATCATCGGAAGAGAGTAGTAACAA
AGGTCAAAGACAGTTGACTGTATCGCCGGAATTCCTCAAAGTGTTTGAGCGTGAGGGAGTACAGCTGAAT
CTGTCTTTCATTCGACCCCCTGAAAACCCTGCTTTGCTGTTAATCACCATCACTGCCACCAACTTCTCAG
AGGGTGATGTCACCCATTTCATCTGCCAGGCTGCTGTGCCCAAGAGTCTCCAGCTGCAGCTGCAGGCCCC
CAGTGGGAACACAGTTCCAGCTCGGGGTGGCCTTCCTATCACCCAGCTCTTCAGAATCCTCAATCCTAAC
AAGGCCCCCCTGCGGCTAAAGCTGCGCCTCACCTACGACCACTTTCACCAGTCGGTGCAGGAGATCTTTG
AGGTGAACAACTTGCCTGTGGAATCGTGGCAGTAACCGCTCGACCTGCAGCCAAGCTAATTCCGGGCGAA
TTTCTTATGATTTATGATTTTTATTATTAAATAAGTTATAAAAAAAATAAGTGTATACAAATTTTAAAGT
GACTCTTAGGTTTTAAAACGAAAATTCTTATTCTTGAGTAACTCTTTCCTGTAGGTCAGGTTGCTTTCTC
AGGTATAGCATGAGGTCGCTCTTATTGACCACACCTCTACCGGCATGCCGGCAAGTGCACAAACAATACT
TAAATAAATACTACTCAGTAATAACCTATTTCTTAGCATTTTTGACGAAATTTGCTATTTTGTTAGAGTC
TTTTACACCATTTGTCTCCACACCTCCGCTTACATCAACACCAATAACGCCATTTAATCTAAGCGCATCA
CCAACATTTTCTGGCGTCAGTCCACCAGCTAACATAAAATGTAAGCTTTCGGGGCTCTCTTGCCTTCCAA
CCCAGTCAGAAATCGAGTTCCAATCCAAAAGTTCACCTGTCCCACCTGCTTCTGAATCAAACAAGGGAAT
AAACGAATGAGGTTTCTGTGAAGCTGCACTGAGTAGTATGTTGCAGTCTTTTGGAAATACGAGTCTTTTA
ATAACTGGCAAACCGAGGAACTCTTGGTATTCTTGCCACGACTCATCTCCATGCAGTTGGACGATATCAA
TGCCGTAATCATTGACCAGAGCCAAAACATCCTCCTTAGGTTGATTACGAAACACGCCAACCAAGTATTT
CGGAGTGCCTGAACTATTTTTATATGCTTTTACAAGACTTGAAATTTTCCTTGCAATAACCGGGTCAATT
GTTCTCTTTCTATTGGGCACACATATAATACCCAGCAAGTCAGCATCGGAATCTAGAGCACATTCTGCGG
CCTCTGTGCTCTGCAAGCCGCAAACTTTCACCAATGGACCAGAACTACCTGTGAAATTAATAACAGACAT
ACTCCAAGCTGCCTTTGTGTGCTTAATCACGTATACTCACGTGCTCAATAGTCACCAATGCCCTCCCTCT
TGGCCCTCTCCTTTTCTTTTTTCGACCGAATTAATTCGTAATCATGTCATAGCTGTTTCCTGTGTGAAAT
TGTTATCCGCTCACAATTCCACACAACATACGAGCCGGAAGCATAAAGTGTAAAGCCTGGGGTGCCTAAT
GAGTGAGCTAACTCACATTAATTGCGTTGCGCTCACTGCCCGCTTTCCAGTCGGGAAACCTGTCGTGCCA
GCTGCATTAATGAATCGGCCAACGCGCGGGGAGAGGCGGTTTGCGTATTGGGCGCTCTTCCGCTTCCTCG
CTCACTGACTCGCTGCGCTCGGTCGTTCGGCTGCGGCGAGCGGTATCAGCTCACTCAAAGGCGGTAATAC
GGTTATCCACAGAATCAGGGGATAACGCAGGAAAGAACATGTGAGCAAAAGGCCAGCAAAAGGCCAGGAA
CCGTAAAAAGGCCGCGTTGCTGGCGTTTTTCCATAGGCTCCGCCCCCCTGACGAGCATCACAAAAATCGA
CGCTCAAGTCAGAGGTGGCGAAACCCGACAGGACTATAAAGATACCAGGCGTTTCCCCCTGGAAGCTCCC
TCGTGCGCTCTCCTGTTCCGACCCTGCCGCTTACCGGATACCTGTCCGCCTTTCTCCCTTCGGGAAGCGT
GGCGCTTTCTCATAGCTCACGCTGTAGGTATCTCAGTTCGGTGTAGGTCGTTCGCTCCAAGCTGGGCTGT
GTGCACGAACCCCCCGTTCAGCCCGACCGCTGCGCCTTATCCGGTAACTATCGTCTTGAGTCCAACCCGG
TAAGACACGACTTATCGCCACTGGCAGCAGCCACTGGTAACAGGATTAGCAGAGCGAGGTATGTAGGCGG
TGCTACAGAGTTCTTGAAGTGGTGGCCTAACTACGGCTACACTAGAAGAACAGTATTTGGTATCTGCGCT
CTGCTGAAGCCAGTTACCTTCGGAAAAAGAGTTGGTAGCTCTTGATCCGGCAAACAAACCACCGCTGGTA
GCGGTGGTTTTTTTGTTTGCAAGCAGCAGATTACGCGCAGAAAAAAAGGATCTCAAGAAGATCCTTTGAT
CTTTTCTACGGGGTCTGACGCTCAGTGGAACGAAAACTCACGTTAAGGGATTTTGGTCATGAGATTATCA
AAAAGGATCTTCACCTAGATCCTTTTAAATTAAAAATGAAGTTTTAAATCAATCTAAAGTATATATGAGT
AAACTTGGTCTGACAGTTACCAATGCTTAATCAGTGAGGCACCTATCTCAGCGATCTGTCTATTTCGTTC
ATCCATAGTTGCCTGACTCCCCGTCGTGTAGATAACTACGATACGGGAGGGCTTACCATCTGGCCCCAGT
GCTGCAATGATACCGCGAGACCCACGCTCACCGGCTCCAGATTTATCAGCAATAAACCAGCCAGCCGGAA
GGGCCGAGCGCAGAAGTGGTCCTGCAACTTTATCCGCCTCCATCCAGTCTATTAATTGTTGCCGGGAAGC
TAGAGTAAGTAGTTCGCCAGTTAATAGTTTGCGCAACGTTGTTGCCATTGCTACAGGCATCGTGGTGTCA
CGCTCGTCGTTTGGTATGGCTTCATTCAGCTCCGGTTCCCAACGATCAAGGCGAGTTACATGATCCCCCA
TGTTGTGCAAAAAAGCGGTTAGCTCCTTCGGTCCTCCGATCGTTGTCAGAAGTAAGTTGGCCGCAGTGTT
ATCACTCATGGTTATGGCAGCACTGCATAATTCTCTTACTGTCATGCCATCCGTAAGATGCTTTTCTGTG
ACTGGTGAGTACTCAACCAAGTCATTCTGAGAATAGTGTATGCGGCGACCGAGTTGCTCTTGCCCGGCGT
CAATACGGGATAATACCGCGCCACATAGCAGAACTTTAAAAGTGCTCATCATTGGAAAACGTTCTTCGGG
GCGAAAACTCTCAAGGATCTTACCGCTGTTGAGATCCAGTTCGATGTAACCCACTCGTGCACCCAACTGA
TCTTCAGCATCTTTTACTTTCACCAGCGTTTCTGGGTGAGCAAAAACAGGAAGGCAAAATGCCGCAAAAA
AGGGAATAAGGGCGACACGGAAATGTTGAATACTCATACTCTTCCTTTTTCAATATTATTGAAGCATTTA
TCAGGGTTATTGTCTCATGAGCGGATACATATTTGAATGTATTTAGAAAAATAAACAAATAGGGGTTCCG
CGCACATTTCCCCGAAAAGTGCCACCTGACGTCTAAGAAACCATTATTATCATGACATTAACCTATAAAA
ATAGGCGTATCACGAGGCCCTTTCGTCTCGCGCGTTTCGGTGATGACGGTGAAAACCTCTGACACATGCA
GCTCCCGGAGACGGTCACAGCTTGTCTGTAAGCGGATGCCGGGAGCAGACAAGCCCGTCAGGGCGCGTCA
GCGGGTGTTGGCGGGTGTCGGGGCTGGCTTAACTATGCGGCATCAGAGCAGATTGTACTGAGAGTGCACC
ATAACGCATTTAAGCATAAACACGCACTATGCCGTTCTTCTCATGTATATATATATACAGGCAACACGCA
GATATAGGTGCGACGTGAACAGTGAGCTGTATGTGCGCAGCTCGCGTTGCATTTTCGGAAGCGCTCGTTT
TCGGAAACGCTTTGAAGTTCCTATTCCGAAGTTCCTATTCTCTAGCTAGAAAGTATAGGAACTTCAGAGC
GCTTTTGAAAACCAAAAGCGCTCTGAAGACGCACTTTCAAAAAACCAAAAACGCACCGGACTGTAACGAG
CTACTAAAATATTGCGAATACCGCTTCCACAAACATTGCTCAAAAGTATCTCTTTGCTATATATCTCTGT
GCTATATCCCTATATAACCTACCCATCCACCTTTCGCTCCTTGAACTTGCATCTAAACTCGACCTCTACA
TTTTTTATGTTTATCTCTAGTATTACTCTTTAGACAAAAAAATTGTAGTAAGAACTATTCATAGAGTGAA
TCGAAAACAATACGAAAATGTAAACATTTCCTATACGTAGTATATAGAGACAAAATAGAAGAAACCGTTC
ATAATTTTCTGACCAATGAAGAATCATCAACGCTATCACTTTCTGTTCACAAAGTATGCGCAATCCACAT
CGGTATAGAATATAATCGGGGATGCCTTTATCTTGAAAAAATGCACCCGCAGCTTCGCTAGTAATCAGTA
AACGCGGGAAGTGGAGTCAGGCTTTTTTTATGGAAGAGAAAATAGACACCAAAGTAGCCTTCTTCTAACC
TTAACGGACCTACAGTGCAAAAAGTTATCAAGAGACTGCATTATAGAGCGCACAAAGGAGAAAAAAAGTA
ATCTAAGATGCTTTGTTAGAAAAATAGCGCTCTCGGGATGCATTTTTGTAGAACAAAAAAGAAGTATAGA
TTCTTTGTTGGTAAAATAGCGCTCTCGCGTTGCATTTCTGTTCTGTAAAAATGCAGCTCAGATTCTTTGT
TTGAAAAATTAGCGCTCTCGCGTTGCATTTTTGTTTTACAAAAATGAAGCACAGATTCTTCGTTGGTAAA
ATAGCGCTTTCGCGTTGCATTTCTGTTCTGTAAAAATGCAGCTCAGATTCTTTGTTTGAAAAATTAGCGC
TCTCGCGTTGCATTTTTGTTCTACAAAATGAAGCACAGATGCTTCGTTGCTTGCATG
Features (pLannotate 1.2.2; 16 found; start..end, strand, type, name):
      1..397     +  promoter       ADH1 promoter: S. cerevisiae ADH1; promoter for alcohol dehydrogenase 1
    425..865     +  CDS            GAL4 DNA binding domain: DNA binding domain of the GAL4 transcriptional activator; Saccharomyces cerevisiae GAL4 (truncated)
    875..1222    +  CDS            AP1G2 (fragment): AP1G2_HUMAN - Experimental evidence at protein level: Swiss-Prot protein existence level 1. (Microbial infection) Involved in MVB-assisted maturation of hepatitis B virus (HBV). From Homo sapiens (Human).
   1256..1443    +  terminator     ADH1 terminator: S. cerevisiae ADH1; transcription terminator for the S. cerevisiae alcohol dehydrogenase 1 (ADH1) gene
   1496..2170    -  CDS            TRP1: phosphoribosylanthranilate isomerase, required for tryptophan biosynthesis; S. cerevisiae TRP1; yeast auxotrophic marker
   2171..2272    -  promoter       TRP1 promoter: S. cerevisiae TRP1
   2310..2326    -  protein_bind   lac operator: The lac repressor binds to the lac operator to inhibit transcription in E. coli. This inhibition can be relieved by adding lactose or isopropyl-β-D-thiogalactopyranoside (IPTG). lac repressor encoded by lacI
   2334..2364    -  promoter       lac promoter: promoter for the E. coli lac operon
   2379..2400    -  protein_bind   CAP binding site: CAP binding activates transcription in the presence of cAMP. E. coli catabolite activator protein
   2413..2505    -  CDS            lacI (fragment): lac repressor; lacI; The lac repressor binds to the lac operator to inhibit transcription in E. coli. This inhibition can be relieved by adding lactose or isopropyl-β-D-thiogalactopyranoside (IPTG).
   2688..3276    -  rep_origin     ori: high-copy-number ColE1/pMB1/pBR322/pUC origin of replication
   3447..4307    -  CDS            AmpR: β-lactamase; bla; confers resistance to ampicillin, carbenicillin, and related antibiotics
   4308..4412    -  promoter       AmpR promoter: bla
   4507..4542    +  CDS            rop (fragment): Rop protein, which maintains plasmids at low copy number; rop
   4644..4693    +  misc_feature   bom (fragment): basis of mobility region from pBR322
   4694..5858    +  rep_origin     2μ ori: yeast 2μ plasmid origin of replication
