[The description below was written by a language model from this plasmid's Addgene catalogue record and pLannotate feature annotations shown in this document.]
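Description:
pGBT9-γ2 ear is a yeast two-hybrid "bait" plasmid built on the pGBT9 backbone, a yeast–E. coli shuttle vector of about 5.9 kb in total. In bacteria it replicates from a ColE1/pUC-type origin and is selected with ampicillin through the β-lactamase (AmpR) gene. In Saccharomyces cerevisiae it is maintained episomally by the 2μ origin and selected by complementation of tryptophan auxotrophy with the TRP1 marker, which is driven by its own promoter. The feature table also picks up remnants of earlier cloning vectors (lac promoter/operator and CAP site, and small fragments of lacI, rop and the pBR322 bom region). These have no evident role in the construct's function.

The expression cassette consists of the yeast ADH1 promoter, the GAL4 DNA-binding domain, the insert fused in frame at its C-terminus, and the ADH1 terminator. The insert is a roughly 350 bp fragment of human AP1G2 encoding residues 670–785, the "ear" (appendage) domain of the γ2 subunit of the AP-1 clathrin adaptor complex. It was cloned between EcoRI, which is retained, and SalI, which was destroyed during cloning.

In a two-hybrid reporter strain, the GAL4 BD–γ2 ear fusion binds GAL4-responsive upstream sequences. It activates reporter genes only when a co-expressed prey protein fused to a transcriptional activation domain interacts with the ear domain. The plasmid is therefore intended for testing or screening binding partners of the γ2 ear. The associated publication concerns the interaction of GGA adaptor proteins with the Rabaptin-5–Rabex-5 complex, but the record does not state the specific role this bait played in that work.
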