Addgene plasmid #199178: pGBT9-γ2 ear
Purpose: Expression of GAL4 DNA-binding domain (BD)-AP-1 γ2 ear domain fusion protein in yeast (yeast two-hybrid assays)
Depositing lab: Juan Bonifacino. Depositing organization: National Institute of Child Health and Human Development (NICHD). Publication: Divalent interaction of the GGAs with the Rabaptin-5-Rabex-5 complex. Mattera R, Arighi CN, Lodge R, Zerial M, Bonifacino JS. EMBO J. 2003 Jan 2;22(1):78-88. doi: 10.1093/emboj/cdg015. PubMed 12505986.
Backbone
  Vector backbone: pGBT9
  Backbone size w/o insert (bp): 5524
  Total vector size (bp): 5868
  Vector type: Yeast Expression
  Selectable markers: TRP1
Growth in bacteria
  Bacterial resistance: Ampicillin, 100 μg/mL
  Growth temperature: 37°C
  Growth strain: DH5alpha
  Copy number: Unknown
Gene/Insert
  Gene/Insert name: AP-1 γ2 ear domain
  Species: H. sapiens (human)
  Insert size (bp): 351
  Entrez Gene: AP1G2 (a.k.a. G2AD)
  Promoter: ADH1
  Tag / fusion protein: GAL4-DNA binding domain fragment (N terminal on backbone)
  Cloning method: Restriction Enzyme; 5′ cloning site EcoRI (not destroyed); 3′ cloning site SalI (destroyed during cloning)
  Sequencing primers: 5′ GAL4 DNA binding domain forward; 3′ GAL4 DNA binding domain reverse
Terms and licenses: Academic/Nonprofit Terms; Industry Terms: Not Available to Industry
Depositor comments: AP-1 γ2 ear domain: residues 670-785 of human AP-1 γ2
How to cite: pGBT9-γ2 ear was a gift from Juan Bonifacino (Addgene plasmid # 199178 ; http://n2t.net/addgene:199178 ; RRID:Addgene_199178)
